>Addgene plasmid #193750 | pXC3cIfm | addgene full sequence | sequence record 390463 | Addgene NGS Result
TTGTTCCTAGGTCTAGGGCGGCGGATTTGTCCTACTCAGGAGAGCGTTCACCGACAAACAACAGATAAAA
CGAAAGGCCCAGTCTTTCGACTGAGCCTTTCGTTTTATTTGATGCCTCTAGATCAGCCAAACGTCTCTTC
AGGCCACTGACTAGCGATAACTTTCCCCACAACGGAACAACTCTCATTGCATGGGATCATTGGGTACTGT
GGGTTTAGTGGTTGTAAAAACACCTGACCGCTATCCCTGATCAGTTTCTTGAAGGTAAACTCATCACCCC
CAAGTCTGGCTATGCAGAAATCACCTGGCTCAACAGCCTGCTCAGGGTCAACGAGAATTAACATTCCGTC
AGGAAAGCTTGGCTTGGAGCCTGTTGGTGCGGTCATGGAATTACCTTCAACCTCAAGCCAGAATGCAGAA
TCACTGGCTTTTTTGGTTGTGCTTACCCATCTCTCCGCATCACCTTTGGTAAAGGTTCTAAGCTCAGGTG
AGAACATCCCTGCCTGAACATGAGAAAAAACAGGGTACTCATACTCACTTCTAAGTGACGGCTGCAT
[261 nt withheld, positions 558-818]
TTTCTTTTTTGTGCCATGGTACCTTTCTCCTCTTTAATGAATTCTTTATTCGACTATAACAAACCATTTT
CTTGCGTAAACCTGTACGATCCTACAGGTCTCGAGTTACCAGGATCCTGGCAGAAGCTATTCATTCTGCA
GTTCCGTGCTCCAAAACAACCGTTCGGCTGCGGCGAGCGGTATCAGCTCACTCAAAGGCGGTAATACGGT
TATCCACAGAATCAGGGGATAACGCAGGAAAGAACATGTCTGGAAGATGCCAGGAAGATACTTAACAGGG
AAGTGAGAGGGCCGCGGCAAAGCCGTTTTTCCATAGGCTCCGCCCCCCTGACAAGCATCACGAAATCTGA
CGCTCAAATCAGTGGTGGCGAAACCCGACAGGACTATAAAGATACCAGGCGTTTCCCCCTGGCGGCTCCC
TCGTGCGCTCTCCTGTTCCTGCCTTTCGGTTTACCGGTGTCATTCCGCTGTTATGGCCGCGTTTGTCTCA
TTCCACGCCTGACACTCAGTTCCGGGTAGGCAGTTCGCTCCAAGCTGGACTGTATGCACGAACCCCCCGT
TCAGTCCGACCGCTGCGCCTTATCCGGTAACTATCGTCTTGAGTCCAACCCGGAAAGACATGCAAAAGCA
CCACTGGCAGCAGCCACTGGTAATTGATTTAGAGGAGTTAGTCTTGAAGTCATGCGCCGGTTAAGGCTAA
ACTGAAAGGACAAGTTTTGGTGACTGCGCTCCTCCAAGCCAGTTACCTCGGTTCAAAGAGTTGGTAGCTC
AGAGAACCTTCGAAAAACCGCCCTGCAAGGCGGTTTTTTCGTTTTCAGAGCAAGAGATTACGCGCAGACC
AAAACGATCTCAAGAAGATCATCTTATTAATCAGATAAAATATTTCTAGATTTCAGTGCAATTTATCTCT
TCAAATGTAGCACCTGAAGTCAGCCCCATACGATATAAGTTGTTACTAGTGCTTGGATTCTCACCAATAA
AAAACGCCCGGCGGCAACCGAGCGTTCTGAACAAATCCAGATGGAGTTCTGAGGTCATTACTGGATCTAT
CAACAGGAGTCCAAGCGAGCTCGATATCAAATTACGCCCCGCCCTGCCACTCATCGCAGTACTGTTGTAA
TTCATTAAGCATTCTGCCGACATGGAAGCCATCACAAACGGCATGATGAACCTGAATCGCCAGCGGCATC
AGCACCTTGTCGCCTTGCGTATAATATTTGCCCATGGTGAAAACGGGGGCGAAGAAGTTGTCCATATTGG
CCACGTTTAAATCAAAACTGGTGAAACTCACCCAGGGATTGGCTGAGACGAAAAACATATTCTCAATAAA
CCCTTTAGGGAAATAGGCCAGGTTTTCACCGTAACACGCCACATCTTGCGAATATATGTGTAGAAACTGC
CGGAAATCGTCGTGGTATTCACTCCAGAGCGATGAAAACGTTTCAGTTTGCTCATGGAAAACGGTGTAAC
AAGGGTGAACACTATCCCATATCACCAGCTCACCGTCTTTCATTGCCATACGGAATTCCGGATGAGCATT
CATCAGGCGGGCAAGAATGTGAATAAAGGCCGGATAAAACTTGTGCTTATTTTTCTTTACGGTCTTTAAA
AAGGCCGTAATATCCAGCTGAACGGTCTGGTTATAGGTACATTGAGCAACTGACTGAAATGCCTCAAAAT
GTTCTTTACGATGCCATTGGGATATATCAACGGTGGTATATCCAGTGATTTTTTTCTCCATTTTAGCTTC
CTTAGCTCCTGAAAATCTCGATAACTCAAAAAATACGCCCGGTAGTGATCTTATTTCATTATGGTGAAAG
TTGGAACCTCTTACGTGCCGATCAACGTCTCATTTTCGCCAGATATCGACGTCTACTGGGACGAAGACGA
ACAGTCGACAACGAAGACGCCAACATCAAGATCTCGCAT
Features (pLannotate 1.2.2; 6 found; start..end, strand, type, name):
     25..111     -  terminator     rrnB T1 terminator: Escherichia coli rrnB; transcription terminator T1 from the E. coli rrnB gene
    123..832     -  CDS            λ repressor (fragment) (sequence partly withheld): phage λ repressor; cI
   1126..1671    -  rep_origin     p15A ori: Plasmids containing the medium-copy-number p15A origin of replication can be propagated in E. coli cells that contain a second plasmid with the ColE1 origin.
   1785..1879    -  terminator     lambda t0 terminator: transcription terminator from phage lambda
   1900..2559    -  CDS            CmR: chloramphenicol acetyltransferase; cat; confers resistance to chloramphenicol
   2560..2662    -  promoter       cat promoter: promoter of the E. coli cat gene encoding chloramphenicol acetyltransferase
