[The description below was written by a language model from this plasmid's Addgene catalogue record and pLannotate feature annotations shown in this document.]
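Description:
pXC3cIfm is a small bacterial expression plasmid for synthetic biology work in E. coli, built on a modular pZ-type backbone. It replicates from a p15A origin, which the catalogue entry lists as low copy and which is compatible with ColE1-type plasmids, so it can be maintained alongside other circuit plasmids in the same cell. Selection is by chloramphenicol, through a chloramphenicol acetyltransferase (CmR) gene driven by its own cat promoter and followed by the lambda t0 terminator. The catalogue gives a total size of about 2.7 kb, and the sequenced record is slightly longer at 2,747 nt.

The payload is a frame-shifted version of the phage lambda cI repressor gene, an insert of roughly 0.7 kb cloned between KpnI and XbaI sites. It is recorded as being under the control of the PLUX promoter, the quorum-sensing promoter normally activated by LuxR bound to an acyl-homoserine lactone signal. The annotation detects the coding region only as a λ repressor fragment, consistent with the introduced frameshift, and places the rrnB T1 terminator immediately downstream. The PLUX promoter itself was not picked up by the automated annotation, and no luxR gene is annotated, so any activator would presumably have to be supplied from elsewhere. Other regulatory elements, such as a ribosome binding site, are also not annotated.

The associated work concerns engineered bacteria that implement artificial neural network-type architectures for reversible and irreversible computing. The record does not state the specific role of the frame-shifted CI. A disrupted repressor reading frame would fit a non-functional counterpart to an intact PLUX-driven CI module, but that is an inference.
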