Addgene plasmid #193750: pXC3cIfm
Purpose: Expresses frame-shifted CI under the control of PLUX promoter, p15A origin of replication, Chloramphenicol selection
Depositing lab: Sangram Bagh. Depositing organization: Saha Institute of Nuclear Physics. Publication: A single layer artificial neural network type architecture with molecular engineered bacteria for reversible and irreversible computing. Sarkar K, Bonnerjee D, Srivastava R, Bagh S. Chem Sci. 2021 Nov 9;12(48):15821-15832. doi: 10.1039/d1sc01505b. eCollection 2021 Dec 15. PubMed 35024106.
Backbone
  Vector backbone: pZ
  Backbone size w/o insert (bp): 1990
  Total vector size (bp): 2703
  Vector type: Bacterial Expression, Synthetic Biology
Growth in bacteria
  Bacterial resistance: Chloramphenicol, 25 μg/mL
  Growth temperature: 37°C
  Growth strain: DH5alpha
  Copy number: Low Copy
Gene/Insert
  Gene/Insert name: Frame-shifted CI
  Species: Mutated Lambda CI
  Insert size (bp): 713
  Promoter: PLUX
  Cloning method: Restriction Enzyme; 5′ cloning site KpnI (unknown if destroyed); 3′ cloning site XbaI (unknown if destroyed)
  Sequencing primers: 5′ AAAGAAACCATTA ACACAAGAGCA; 3′ TCAGCCAAACGTC TCTTCAG
Terms and licenses: Academic/Nonprofit Terms; Industry Terms: Not Available to Industry
How to cite: pXC3cIfm was a gift from Sangram Bagh (Addgene plasmid # 193750 ; http://n2t.net/addgene:193750 ; RRID:Addgene_193750)
